>Addgene plasmid #193267 | CABE-T3.1 | addgene full sequence | sequence record 379830 | Addgene NGS Result
AAGCTACAACAAGGCAAGGCTTGACCGACAATTGCATGAAGAATCTGCTTAGGGTTAGGCGTTTTGCGCT
GCTTCGCGATGTACGGGCCAGATATACGCGTTGACATTGATTATTGACTAGTTATTAATAGTAATCAATT
ACGGGGTCATTAGTTCATAGCCCATATATGGAGTTCCGCGTTACATAACTTACGGTAAATGGCCCGCCTG
GCTGACCGCCCAACGACCCCCGCCCATTGACGTCAATAATGACGTATGTTCCCATAGTAACGCCAATAGG
GACTTTCCATTGACGTCAATGGGTGGAGTATTTACGGTAAACTGCCCACTTGGCAGTACATCAAGTGTAT
CATATGCCAAGTACGCCCCCTATTGACGTCAATGACGGTAAATGGCCCGCCTGGCATTATGCCCAGTACA
TGACCTTATGGGACTTTCCTACTTGGCAGTACATCTACGTATTAGTCATCGCTATTACCATGGTGATGCG
GTTTTGGCAGTACATCAATGGGCGTGGATAGCGGTTTGACTCACGGGGATTTCCAAGTCTCCACCCCATT
GACGTCAATGGGAGTTTGTTTTGGCACCAAAATCAACGGGACTTTCCAAAATGTCGTAACAACTCCGCCC
CATTGACGCAAATGGGCGGTAGGCGTGTACGGTGGGAGGTCTATATAAGCAGAGCTGGTTTAGTGAACCG
TCAGATCCGCTAGAGATCCGCGGCCGCTAATACGACTCACTATAGGGAGAGCCGCCACCATGTCCGAAGT
CGAGTTTTCCCATGAGTACTGGATGAGACACGCATTGACTCTCGCAAAGAGGGCTCGAGATGAACGCAGC
GTGCCCGTGGGGGCAGTACTCGTGCTCAACAATCGCGTAATCGGCGAAGGTTGGAATAGGGCAAAGGGAC
TCCACGACCCCACTGCACATGCGGAAATCATGGCCCTTCGACAGGGAGGGCTTGTGATGCAGAATTATCG
ACTTTATGATGCGACGCTGTACACCACGTTTGAACCTTGCGTAATGTGCGCGGGAGCTATGATTCACTCC
CGCATTGGACGAGTTGTATTCGGTGTTCGCAACGCCAAGACGGGTGCCGCAGGTTCACTGATGGACGTGC
TGCATCATCCAGGCATGAACCACCGGGTAGAAATCACAGAAGGCATATTGGCGGACGAATGTGCGGCGCT
GTTGTGTCGTTTTTTTCGCATGCCCAGGCGGGTCTTTAACGCCCAGAAAAAAGCACAATCCTCTACTGAC
TCTGGTGGTTCTTCTGGTGGTTCTAGCGGCAGCGAGACTCCCGGGACCTCAGAGTCCGCCACACCCGAAA
GTTCTGGTGGTTCTTCTGGTGGTTCTGACAAGAAGTACAGCATCGGCCTGGCCATCGGCACCAACTCTGT
GGGCTGGGCCGTGATCACCGACGAGTACAAGGTGCCCAGCAAGAAATTCAAGGTGCTGGGCAACACCGAC
CGGCACAGCATCAAGAAGAACCTGATCGGAGCCCTGCTGTTCGACAGCGGCGAAACAGCCGAGGCCACCC
GGCTGAAGAGAACCGCCAGAAGAAGATACACCAGACGGAAGAACCGGATCTGCTATCTGCAAGAGATCTT
CAGCAACGAGATGGCCAAGGTGGACGACAGCTTCTTCCACAGACTGGAAGAGTCCTTCCTGGTGGAAGAG
GATAAGAAGCACGAGCGGCACCCCATCTTCGGCAACATCGTGGACGAGGTGGCCTACCACGAGAAGTACC
CCACCATCTACCACCTGAGAAAGAAACTGGTGGACAGCACCGACAAGGCCGACCTGCGGCTGATCTATCT
GGCCCTGGCCCACATGATCAAGTTCCGGGGCCACTTCCTGATCGAGGGCGACCTGAACCCCGACAACAGC
GACGTGGACAAGCTGTTCATCCAGCTGGTGCAGACCTACAACCAGCTGTTCGAGGAAAACCCCATCAACG
CCAGCGGCGTGGACGCCAAGGCCATCCTGTCTGCCAGACTGAGCAAGAGCAGACGGCTGGAAAATCTGAT
CGCCCAGCTGCCCGGCGAGAAGAAGAATGGCCTGTTCGGAAACCTGATTGCCCTGAGCCTGGGCCTGACC
CCCAACTTCAAGAGCAACTTCGACCTGGCCGAGGATGCCAAACTGCAGCTGAGCAAGGACACCTACGACG
ACGACCTGGACAACCTGCTGGCCCAGATCGGCGACCAGTACGCCGACCTGTTTCTGGCCGCCAAGAACCT
GTCCGACGCCATCCTGCTGAGCGACATCCTGAGAGTGAACACCGAGATCACCAAGGCCCCCCTGAGCGCC
TCTATGATCAAGAGATACGACGAGCACCACCAGGACCTGACCCTGCTGAAAGCTCTCGTGCGGCAGCAGC
TGCCTGAGAAGTACAAAGAGATTTTCTTCGACCAGAGCAAGAACGGCTACGCCGGCTACATTGACGGCGG
AGCCAGCCAGGAAGAGTTCTACAAGTTCATCAAGCCCATCCTGGAAAAGATGGACGGCACCGAGGAACTG
CTCGTGAAGCTGAACAGAGAGGACCTGCTGCGGAAGCAGCGGACCTTCGACAACGGCAGCATCCCCCACC
AGATCCACCTGGGAGAGCTGCACGCCATTCTGCGGCGGCAGGAAGATTTTTACCCATTCCTGAAGGACAA
CCGGGAAAAGATCGAGAAGATCCTGACCTTCCGCATCCCCTACTACGTGGGCCCTCTGGCCAGGGGAAAC
AGCAGATTCGCCTGGATGACCAGAAAGAGCGAGGAAACCATCACCCCCTGGAACTTCGAGGAAGTGGTGG
ACAAGGGCGCTTCCGCCCAGAGCTTCATCGAGCGGATGACCAACTTCGATAAGAACCTGCCCAACGAGAA
GGTGCTGCCCAAGCACAGCCTGCTGTACGAGTACTTCACCGTGTATAACGAGCTGACCAAAGTGAAATAC
GTGACCGAGGGAATGAGAAAGCCCGCCTTCCTGAGCGGCGAGCAGAAAAAGGCCATCGTGGACCTGCTGT
TCAAGACCAACCGGAAAGTGACCGTGAAGCAGCTGAAAGAGGACTACTTCAAGAAAATCGAGTGCTTCGA
CTCCGTGGAAATCTCCGGCGTGGAAGATCGGTTCAACGCCTCCCTGGGCACATACCACGATCTGCTGAAA
ATTATCAAGGACAAGGACTTCCTGGACAATGAGGAAAACGAGGACATTCTGGAAGATATCGTGCTGACCC
TGACACTGTTTGAGGACAGAGAGATGATCGAGGAACGGCTGAAAACCTATGCCCACCTGTTCGACGACAA
AGTGATGAAGCAGCTGAAGCGGCGGAGATACACCGGCTGGGGCAGGCTGAGCCGGAAGCTGATCAACGGC
ATCCGGGACAAGCAGTCCGGCAAGACAATCCTGGATTTCCTGAAGTCCGACGGCTTCGCCAACAGAAACT
TCATGCAGCTGATCCACGACGACAGCCTGACCTTTAAAGAGGACATCCAGAAAGCCCAGGTGTCCGGCCA
GGGCGATAGCCTGCACGAGCACATTGCCAATCTGGCCGGCAGCCCCGCCATTAAGAAGGGCATCCTGCAG
ACAGTGAAGGTGGTGGACGAGCTCGTGAAAGTGATGGGCCGGCACAAGCCCGAGAACATCGTGATCGAAA
TGGCCAGAGAGAACCAGACCACCCAGAAGGGACAGAAGAACAGCCGCGAGAGAATGAAGCGGATCGAAGA
GGGCATCAAAGAGCTGGGCAGCCAGATCCTGAAAGAACACCCCGTGGAAAACACCCAGCTGCAGAACGAG
AAGCTGTACCTGTACTACCTGCAGAATGGGCGGGATATGTACGTGGACCAGGAACTGGACATCAACCGGC
TGTCCGACTACGATGTGGACCATATCGTGCCTCAGAGCTTTCTGAAGGACGACTCCATCGACAACAAGGT
GCTGACCAGAAGCGACAAGAACCGGGGCAAGAGCGACAACGTGCCCTCCGAAGAGGTCGTGAAGAAGATG
AAGAACTACTGGCGGCAGCTGCTGAACGCCAAGCTGATTACCCAGAGAAAGTTCGACAATCTGACCAAGG
CCGAGAGAGGCGGCCTGAGCGAACTGGATAAGGCCGGCTTCATCAAGAGACAGCTGGTGGAAACCCGGCA
GATCACAAAGCACGTGGCACAGATCCTGGACTCCCGGATGAACACTAAGTACGACGAGAATGACAAGCTG
ATCCGGGAAGTGAAAGTGATCACCCTGAAGTCCAAGCTGGTGTCCGATTTCCGGAAGGATTTCCAGTTTT
ACAAAGTGCGCGAGATCAACAACTACCACCACGCCCACGACGCCTACCTGAACGCCGTCGTGGGAACCGC
CCTGATCAAAAAGTACCCTAAGCTGGAAAGCGAGTTCGTGTACGGCGACTACAAGGTGTACGACGTGCGG
AAGATGATCGCCAAGAGCGAGCAGGAAATCGGCAAGGCTACCGCCAAGTACTTCTTCTACAGCAACATCA
TGAACTTTTTCAAGACCGAGATTACCCTGGCCAACGGCGAGATCCGGAAGCGGCCTCTGATCGAGACAAA
CGGCGAAACCGGGGAGATCGTGTGGGATAAGGGCCGGGATTTTGCCACCGTGCGGAAAGTGCTGAGCATG
CCCCAAGTGAATATCGTGAAAAAGACCGAGGTGCAGACAGGCGGCTTCAGCAAAGAGTCTATCCTGCCCA
AGAGGAACAGCGATAAGCTGATCGCCAGAAAGAAGGACTGGGACCCTAAGAAGTACGGCGGCTTCGACAG
CCCCACCGTGGCCTATTCTGTGCTGGTGGTGGCCAAAGTGGAAAAGGGCAAGTCCAAGAAACTGAAGAGT
GTGAAAGAGCTGCTGGGGATCACCATCATGGAAAGAAGCAGCTTCGAGAAGAATCCCATCGACTTTCTGG
AAGCCAAGGGCTACAAAGAAGTGAAAAAGGACCTGATCATCAAGCTGCCTAAGTACTCCCTGTTCGAGCT
GGAAAACGGCCGGAAGAGAATGCTGGCCTCTGCCGGCGAACTGCAGAAGGGAAACGAACTGGCCCTGCCC
TCCAAATATGTGAACTTCCTGTACCTGGCCAGCCACTATGAGAAGCTGAAGGGCTCCCCCGAGGATAATG
AGCAGAAACAGCTGTTTGTGGAACAGCACAAGCACTACCTGGACGAGATCATCGAGCAGATCAGCGAGTT
CTCCAAGAGAGTGATCCTGGCCGACGCTAATCTGGACAAAGTGCTGTCCGCCTACAACAAGCACCGGGAT
AAGCCCATCAGAGAGCAGGCCGAGAATATCATCCACCTGTTTACCCTGACCAATCTGGGAGCCCCTGCCG
CCTTCAAGTACTTTGACACCACCATCGACCGGAAGAGGTACACCAGCACCAAAGAGGTGCTGGACGCCAC
CCTGATCCACCAGAGCATCACCGGCCTGTACGAGACACGGATCGACCTGTCTCAGCTGGGAGGTGACTCT
GGTGGAAGCGGAGGATCTGGCGGCAGCACCAATCTGAGCGACATCATCGAGAAAGAGACAGGCAAGCAGC
TGGTCATCCAAGAGTCCATCCTGATGCTGCCTGAAGAGGTGGAAGAAGTGATCGGCAACAAGCCCGAGTC
CGACATCCTGGTGCACACCGCCTACGATGAGAGCACCGACGAGAACGTGATGCTGCTGACCTCTGACGCC
CCTGAGTACAAGCCTTGGGCTCTCGTGATCCAGGACAGCAACGGCGAGAACAAGATCAAGATGCTGAGCG
GCGGCTCTGGTGGCTCTGGCGGATCTACAAACCTGTCCGATATTATTGAGAAAGAAACCGGGAAACAGCT
CGTGATTCAAGAGTCTATTCTCATGCTCCCGGAAGAAGTCGAGGAAGTCATTGGAAACAAGCCTGAGAGC
GATATTCTGGTCCATACAGCCTACGACGAGTCTACCGATGAGAATGTCATGCTCCTCACCAGCGACGCTC
CCGAGTATAAGCCATGGGCACTTGTCATTCAGGACTCCAATGGGGAAAACAAAATCAAAATGCTCCCAAA
GAAAAAACGCAAGGTGGAGGGAGCTGATAAGCGCACCGCCGATGGTTCCGAGTTCGAAAGCCCCAAGAAG
AAGAGGAAAGTCTAACCGGTCATCATCACCATCACCATTGAGTTTAAACCCGCTGATCAGCCTCGACTGT
GCCTTCTAGTTGCCAGCCATCTGTTGTTTGCCCCTCCCCCGTGCCTTCCTTGACCCTGGAAGGTGCCACT
CCCACTGTCCTTTCCTAATAAAATGAGGAAATTGCATCGCATTGTCTGAGTAGGTGTCATTCTATTCTGG
GGGGTGGGGTGGGGCAGGACAGCAAGGGGGAGGATTGGGAAGACAATAGCAGGCATGCTGGGGATGCGGT
GGGCTCTATGGCTTCTGAGGCGGAAAGAACCAGCTGGGGCTCGATACCGTCGACCTCTAGCTAGAGCTTG
GCGTAATCATGGTCATAGCTGTTTCCTGTGTGAAATTGTTATCCGCTCACAATTCCACACAACATACGAG
CCGGAAGCATAAAGTGTAAAGCCTAGGGTGCCTAATGAGTGAGCTAACTCACATTAATTGCGTTGCGCTC
ACTGCCCGCTTTCCAGTCGGGAAACCTGTCGTGCCAGCTGCATTAATGAATCGGCCAACGCGCGGGGAGA
GGCGGTTTGCGTATTGGGCGCTCTTCCGCTTCCTCGCTCACTGACTCGCTGCGCTCGGTCGTTCGGCTGC
GGCGAGCGGTATCAGCTCACTCAAAGGCGGTAATACGGTTATCCACAGAATCAGGGGATAACGCAGGAAA
GAACATGTGAGCAAAAGGCCAGCAAAAGGCCAGGAACCGTAAAAAGGCCGCGTTGCTGGCGTTTTTCCAT
AGGCTCCGCCCCCCTGACGAGCATCACAAAAATCGACGCTCAAGTCAGAGGTGGCGAAACCCGACAGGAC
TATAAAGATACCAGGCGTTTCCCCCTGGAAGCTCCCTCGTGCGCTCTCCTGTTCCGACCCTGCCGCTTAC
CGGATACCTGTCCGCCTTTCTCCCTTCGGGAAGCGTGGCGCTTTCTCATAGCTCACGCTGTAGGTATCTC
AGTTCGGTGTAGGTCGTTCGCTCCAAGCTGGGCTGTGTGCACGAACCCCCCGTTCAGCCCGACCGCTGCG
CCTTATCCGGTAACTATCGTCTTGAGTCCAACCCGGTAAGACACGACTTATCGCCACTGGCAGCAGCCAC
TGGTAACAGGATTAGCAGAGCGAGGTATGTAGGCGGTGCTACAGAGTTCTTGAAGTGGTGGCCTAACTAC
GGCTACACTAGAAGAACAGTATTTGGTATCTGCGCTCTGCTGAAGCCAGTTACCTTCGGAAAAAGAGTTG
GTAGCTCTTGATCCGGCAAACAAACCACCGCTGGTAGCGGTGGTTTTTTTGTTTGCAAGCAGCAGATTAC
GCGCAGAAAAAAAGGATCTCAAGAAGATCCTTTGATCTTTTCTACGGGGTCTGACGCTCAGTGGAACGAA
AACTCACGTTAAGGGATTTTGGTCATGAGATTATCAAAAAGGATCTTCACCTAGATCCTTTTAAATTAAA
AATGAAGTTTTAAATCAATCTAAAGTATATATGAGTAAACTTGGTCTGACAGTTACCAATGCTTAATCAG
TGAGGCACCTATCTCAGCGATCTGTCTATTTCGTTCATCCATAGTTGCCTGACTCCCCGTCGTGTAGATA
ACTACGATACGGGAGGGCTTACCATCTGGCCCCAGTGCTGCAATGATACCGCGAGACCCACGCTCACCGG
CTCCAGATTTATCAGCAATAAACCAGCCAGCCGGAAGGGCCGAGCGCAGAAGTGGTCCTGCAACTTTATC
CGCCTCCATCCAGTCTATTAATTGTTGCCGGGAAGCTAGAGTAAGTAGTTCGCCAGTTAATAGTTTGCGC
AACGTTGTTGCCATTGCTACAGGCATCGTGGTGTCACGCTCGTCGTTTGGTATGGCTTCATTCAGCTCCG
GTTCCCAACGATCAAGGCGAGTTACATGATCCCCCATGTTGTGCAAAAAAGCGGTTAGCTCCTTCGGTCC
TCCGATCGTTGTCAGAAGTAAGTTGGCCGCAGTGTTATCACTCATGGTTATGGCAGCACTGCATAATTCT
CTTACTGTCATGCCATCCGTAAGATGCTTTTCTGTGACTGGTGAGTACTCAACCAAGTCATTCTGAGAAT
AGTGTATGCGGCGACCGAGTTGCTCTTGCCCGGCGTCAATACGGGATAATACCGCGCCACATAGCAGAAC
TTTAAAAGTGCTCATCATTGGAAAACGTTCTTCGGGGCGAAAACTCTCAAGGATCTTACCGCTGTTGAGA
TCCAGTTCGATGTAACCCACTCGTGCACCCAACTGATCTTCAGCATCTTTTACTTTCACCAGCGTTTCTG
GGTGAGCAAAAACAGGAAGGCAAAATGCCGCAAAAAAGGGAATAAGGGCGACACGGAAATGTTGAATACT
CATACTCTTCCTTTTTCAATATTATTGAAGCATTTATCAGGGTTATTGTCTCATGAGCGGATACATATTT
GAATGTATTTAGAAAAATAAACAAATAGGGGTTCCGCGCACATTTCCCCGAAAAGTGCCACCTGACGTCG
ACGGATCGGGAGATCGATCTCCCGATCCCCTAGGGTCGACTCTCAGTACAATCTGCTCTGATGCCGCATA
GTTAAGCCAGTATCTGCTCCCTGCTTGTGTGTTGGAGGTCGCTGAGTAGTGCGCGAGCAAAATTT
Features (pLannotate 1.2.2; 18 found; start..end, strand, type, name):
    103..482     +  enhancer       CMV enhancer: human cytomegalovirus immediate early enhancer
    483..686     +  promoter       CMV promoter: human cytomegalovirus (CMV) immediate early promoter
    728..746     +  promoter       T7 promoter: promoter for bacteriophage T7 RNA polymerase
    763..1260    +  CDS            TadA*(7.10): DNA adenosine deaminase evolved from the E. coli tRNA adenosine deaminase TadA (Gaudelli et al., 2017)
   1357..2958    +  CDS            dCas9(N): N-terminal portion of catalytically inactive Streptococcus pyogenes dCas9 carrying the D10A mutation (Zetsche et al., 2015)
   2959..5453    +  CDS            Cas9(C) (fragment): C-terminal portion of Streptococcus pyogenes Cas9 (Zetsche et al., 2015)
   5767..6015    +  CDS            UGI: UNGI_BPPB2 - Experimental evidence at protein level: Swiss-Prot protein existence level 1. This protein binds specifically and reversibly to the host uracil-DNA glycosylase, preventing removal of uracil residues from PBS2 DNA by the host uracil-excision repair system. From Bacillus phage PBS2 (Bacteriophage PBS2).
   6157..6381    +  polyA_signal   bGH poly(A) signal: bovine growth hormone polyadenylation signal
   6385..6406    +  promoter       SV40 promoter (fragment): SV40 enhancer and early promoter
   6411..6427    +  misc_feature   MCS (fragment): pBluescript multiple cloning site
   6476..6492    -  protein_bind   lac operator: The lac repressor binds to the lac operator to inhibit transcription in E. coli. This inhibition can be relieved by adding lactose or isopropyl-β-D-thiogalactopyranoside (IPTG). lac repressor encoded by lacI
   6500..6530    -  promoter       lac promoter: promoter for the E. coli lac operon
   6545..6566    -  protein_bind   CAP binding site: CAP binding activates transcription in the presence of cAMP. E. coli catabolite activator protein
   6579..6671    -  CDS            lacI (fragment): lac repressor; lacI; The lac repressor binds to the lac operator to inhibit transcription in E. coli. This inhibition can be relieved by adding lactose or isopropyl-β-D-thiogalactopyranoside (IPTG).
   6854..7442    -  rep_origin     ori: high-copy-number ColE1/pMB1/pBR322/pUC origin of replication
   7613..8473    -  CDS            AmpR: β-lactamase; bla; confers resistance to ampicillin, carbenicillin, and related antibiotics
   8474..8578    -  promoter       AmpR promoter: bla
   8649..8693    -  misc_feature   bom (fragment): basis of mobility region from pBR322
