[The description below was written by a language model from this plasmid's Addgene catalogue record and pLannotate feature annotations shown in this document.]
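Description:
CABE-T3.1 is a mammalian expression plasmid of about 8.7 kb, built on a CMV/pBR322-type backbone, that encodes a TadA-derived base editor for transient expression in mammalian cells. It is maintained in E. coli at high copy through a ColE1/pMB1-family origin and selected with ampicillin via the β-lactamase gene and its native promoter. Short remnants of lac regulatory elements, a pBluescript polylinker, an SV40 promoter fragment and a pBR322 bom fragment are annotated in the backbone. These appear to be cloning vestiges rather than functional parts.

The payload is a single fusion open reading frame driven by the human cytomegalovirus immediate-early enhancer and promoter and terminated by the bovine growth hormone polyadenylation signal. A T7 promoter sits just upstream of the coding region, which could permit in vitro transcription. The reading frame begins with a deaminase domain that the annotation software matches to TadA*(7.10), the evolved E. coli tRNA adenosine deaminase. The catalogue entry notes that this domain carries further TadA mutations, although it does not list them. It is followed by Streptococcus pyogenes Cas9 bearing the D10A substitution. The annotation software splits Cas9 into two contiguous segments and labels the first "dCas9", but D10A is the only Cas9 mutation recorded, which would make it a nickase. Downstream lies a uracil glycosylase inhibitor (UGI) from Bacillus phage PBS2, which blocks uracil excision and so preserves deaminated cytosines. UGI and the associated publication on cytosine base editors generated from TadA variants both point to cytosine editing activity, but the record does not describe the editor's exact substrate profile. No guide RNA cassette or mammalian selection marker is annotated, so a guide RNA would have to be supplied separately.
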