Addgene plasmid #193267: CABE-T3.1
Purpose: Expression of CABE-T3.1 base editor in mammalian cells, CMV promoter
Depositing lab: Nicole Gaudelli. Publication: Improved cytosine base editors generated from TadA variants. Lam DK, Feliciano PR, Arif A, Bohnuud T, Fernandez TP, Gehrke JM, Grayson P, Lee KD, Ortega MA, Sawyer C, Schwaegerle ND, Peraro L, Young L, Lee SJ, Ciaramella G, Gaudelli NM. Nat Biotechnol. 2023 Jan 9. doi: 10.1038/s41587-022-01611-9. PubMed 36624149.
Backbone
  Vector backbone: CMV/pBR322
  Vector type: Mammalian Expression
Growth in bacteria
  Bacterial resistance: Ampicillin, 100 μg/mL
  Growth temperature: 37°C
  Growth strain: DH5alpha
  Copy number: High Copy
Gene/Insert
  Gene/Insert name: CABE-T3.1
  Species: Other
  Mutation: D10A (Cas9), TadA mutations within
  Promoter: CMV
  Cloning method: Ligation Independent Cloning
Terms and licenses: Academic/Nonprofit Terms; Industry Terms: Not Available to Industry
How to cite: CABE-T3.1 was a gift from Nicole Gaudelli (Addgene plasmid # 193267 ; http://n2t.net/addgene:193267 ; RRID:Addgene_193267)
